>Addgene plasmid #49491 | GSK3beta (1015) | addgene full sequence | sequence record 364398 | Addgene NGS Result
GACATTGATTATTGACTAGTTATTAATAGTAATCAATTACGGGGTCATTAGTTCATAGCCCATATATGGA
GTTCCGCGTTACATAACTTACGGTAAATGGCCCGCCTGGCTGACCGCCCAACGACCCCCGCCCATTGACG
TCAATAATGACGTATGTTCCCATAGTAACGCCAATAGGGACTTTCCATTGACGTCAATGGGTGGAGTATT
TACGGTAAACTGCCCACTTGGCAGTACATCAAGTGTATCATATGCCAAGTACGCCCCCTATTGACGTCAA
TGACGGTAAATGGCCCGCCTGGCATTATGCCCAGTACATGACCTTATGGGACTTTCCTACTTGGCAGTAC
ATCTACGTATTAGTCATCGCTATTACCATGGTGATGCGGTTTTGGCAGTACATCAATGGGCGTGGATAGC
GGTTTGACTCACGGGGATTTCCAAGTCTCCACCCCATTGACGTCAATGGGAGTTTGTTTTGGCACCAAAA
TCAACGGGACTTTCCAAAATGTCGTAACAACTCCGCCCCATTGACGCAAATGGGCGGTAGGCGTGTACGG
TGGGAGGTCTATATAAGCAGAGCTCTCTGGCTAACTAGAGAACCCACTGCTTACTGGCTTATCGAAATTA
ATACGACTCACTATAGGGAGACCCAAGCTTGGTACCGAGCTCGGATCCACTAGTAACGGCCGCCAGTGTG
CTGGAATTCCGGAGGAAGGAAGGAAAAGGTGATTCGCGAAGAGAGTGATCATGTCAGGGCGGCCCAGAAC
CACCTCCTTTGCGGAGAGCTGCAAGCCGGTGCAGCAGCCTTCAGCTTTTGGCAGCATGAAAGTTAGCAGA
GACAAGGACGGCAGCAAGGTGACAACAGTGGTGGCAACTCCTGGGCAGGGTCCAGACAGGCCACAAGAAG
TCAGCTATACAGACACTAAAGTGATTGGAAATGGATCATTTGGTGTGGTATATCAAGCCAAACTTTGTGA
TTCAGGAGAACTGGTCGCCATCAAGAAAGTATTGCAGGACAAGAGATTTAAGAATCGAGAGCTCCAGATC
ATGAGAAAGCTAGATCACTGTAACATAGTCCGATTGCGTTATTTCTTCTACTCCAGTGGTGAGAAGAAAG
ATGAGGTCTATCTTAATCTGGTGCTGGACTATGTTCCGGAAACAGTATACAGAGTTGCCAGACACTATAG
TCGAGCCAAACAGACGCTCCCTGTGATTTATGTCAAGTTGTATATGTATCAGCTGTTCCGAAGTTTAGCC
TATATCCATTCCTTTGGAATCTGCCATCGGGATATTAAACCGCAGAACCTCTTGTTGGATCCTGATACTG
CTGTATTAAAACTCTGTGACTTTGGAAGTGCAAAGCAGCTGGTCCGAGGAGAACCCAATGTTTCGTATAT
CTGTTCTCGGTACTATAGGGCACCAGAGTTGATCTTTGGAGCCACTGATTATACCTCTAGTATAGATGTA
TGGTCTGCTGGCTGTGTGTTGGCTGAGCTGTTACTAGGACAACCAATATTTCCAGGGGATAGTGGTGTGG
ATCAGTTGGTAGAAATAATCAAGGTCCTGGGAACTCCAACAAGGGAGCAAATCAGAGAAATGAACCCAAA
CTACACAGAATTTAAATTCCCTCAAATTAAGGCACATCCTTGGACTAAGGTCTTCCGACCCCGAACTCCA
CCGGAGGCAATTGCACTGTGTAGCCGTCTGCTGGAGTATACACCAACTGCCCGACTAACACCACTGGAAG
CTTGTGCACATTCATTTTTTGATGAATTACGGGACCCAAATGTCAAACTACCAAATGGGCGAGACACACC
TGCACTCTTCAACTTCACCACTCAAGAACTGTCAAGTAATCCACCTCTGGCTACCATCCTTATTCCTCCT
CATGCTCGGATTCAAGCAGCTGCTTCAACCCCCACAAATGCCACAGCAGCGTCAGATGCTAATACTGGAG
ACCGTGGACAGACCAATAATGCTGCTTCTGCATCAGCTTCCAACTCCACTAGTTACCCATACGATGTTCC
AGATTACGCAAGCTTGGGTGGTCCCAACTAGTACAGTCCCGACGGATCCTCTAGAGTCGAGCATGCATCT
AGAGGGCCCTATTCTATAGTGTCACCTAAATGCTAGAGCTCGCTGATCAGCCTCGACTGTGCCTTCTAGT
TGCCAGCCATCTGTTGTTTGCCCCTCCCCCGTGCCTTCCTTGACCCTGGAAGGTGCCACTCCCACTGTCC
TTTCCTAATAAAATGAGGAAATTGCATCGCATTGTCTGAGTAGGTGTCATTCTATTCTGGGGGGTGGGGT
GGGGCAGGACAGCAAGGGGGAGGATTGGGAAGACAATAGCAGGCATGCTGGGGATGCGGTGGGCTCTATG
GCTTCTGAGGCGGAAAGAACCAGCTGGGGCTCTAGGGGGTATCCCC
[124 nt withheld, positions 2427-2550]
C
[91 nt withheld, positions 2552-2642]
A
[49 nt withheld, positions 2644-2692]
CCTTTGACGTTGGAGTCCACGTTCTTT
[37 nt withheld, positions 2720-2756]
ACCCTATCTCGGTCTATTCTTTTGATTTATAAGGGATTTTGCCGATTTCGGCCTATTGGTTAAAAAATGA
GCTGATTTAACAAAAATTTAACGCGAATTAATTCTGTGGAATGTGTGTCAGTTAGGGTGTGGAAAGTCCC
CAGGCTCCCCAGCAGGCAGAAGTATGCAAAGCATGCATCTCAATTAGTCAGCAACCAGGTGTGGAAAGTC
CCCAGGCTCCCCAGCAGGCAGAAGTATGCAAAGCATGCATCTCAATTAGTCAGCAACCATAGTCCCGCCC
CTAACTCCGCCCATCCCGCCCCTAACTCCGCCCAGTTCCGCCCATTCTCCGCCCCATGGCTGACTAATTT
TTTTTATTTATGCAGAGGCCGAGGCCGCCTCTGCCTCTGAGCTATTCCAGAAGTAGTGAGGAGGCTTTTT
TGGAGGCCTAGGCTTTTGCAAAAAGCTCCCGGGAGCTTGTATATCCATTTTCGGATCTGATCAAGAGACA
GGATGAGGATCGTTTCGCATGATTGAACAAGATGGATTGCACGCAGGTTCTCCGGCCGCTTGGGTGGAGA
GGCTATTCGGCTATGACTGGGCACAACAGACAATCGGCTGCTCTGATGCCGCCGTGTTCCGGCTGTCAGC
GCAGGGGCGCCCGGTTCTTTTTGTCAAGACCGACCTGTCCGGTGCCCTGAATGAACTGCAGGACGAGGCA
GCGCGGCTATCGTGGCTGGCCACGACGGGCGTTCCTTGCGCAGCTGTGCTCGACGTTGTCACTGAAGCGG
GAAGGGACTGGCTGCTATTGGGCGAAGTGCCGGGGCAGGATCTCCTGTCATCTCACCTTGCTCCTGCCGA
GAAAGTATCCATCATGGCTGATGCAATGCGGCGGCTGCATACGCTTGATCCGGCTACCTGCCCATTCGAC
CACCAAGCGAAACATCGCATCGAGCGAGCACGTACTCGGATGGAAGCCGGTCTTGTCGATCAGGATGATC
TGGACGAAGAGCATCAGGGGCTCGCGCCAGCCGAACTGTTCGCCAGGCTCAAGGCGCGCATGCCCGACGG
CGAGGATCTCGTCGTGACCCATGGCGATGCCTGCTTGCCGAATATCATGGTGGAAAATGGCCGCTTTTCT
GGATTCATCGACTGTGGCCGGCTGGGTGTGGCGGACCGCTATCAGGACATAGCGTTGGCTACCCGTGATA
TTGCTGAAGAGCTTGGCGGCGAATGGGCTGACCGCTTCCTCGTGCTTTACGGTATCGCCGCTCCCGATTC
GCAGCGCATCGCCTTCTATCGCCTTCTTGACGAGTTCTTCTGAGCGGGACTCTGGGGTTCGAAATGACCG
ACCAAGCGACGCCCAACCTGCCATCACGAGATTTCGATTCCACCGCCGCCTTCTATGAAAGGTTGGGCTT
CGGAATCGTTTTCCGGGACGCCGGCTGGATGATCCTCCAGCGCGGGGATCTCATGCTGGAGTTCTTCGCC
CACCCCAACTTGTTTATTGCAGCTTATAATGGTTACAAATAAAGCAATAGCATCACAAATTTCACAAATA
AAGCATTTTTTTCACTGCATTCTAGTTGTGGTTTGTCCAAACTCATCAATGTATCTTATCATGTCTGTAT
ACCGTCGACCTCTAGCTAGAGCTTGGCGTAATCATGGTCATAGCTGTTTCCTGTGTGAAATTGTTATCCG
CTCACAATTCCACACAACATACGAGCCGGAAGCATAAAGTGTAAAGCCTGGGGTGCCTAATGAGTGAGCT
AACTCACATTAATTGCGTTGCGCTCACTGCCCGCTTTCCAGTCGGGAAACCTGTCGTGCCAGCTGCATTA
ATGAATCGGCCAACGCGCGGGGAGAGGCGGTTTGCGTATTGGGCGCTCTTCCGCTTCCTCGCTCACTGAC
TCGCTGCGCTCGGTCGTTCGGCTGCGGCGAGCGGTATCAGCTCACTCAAAGGCGGTAATACGGTTATCCA
CAGAATCAGGGGATAACGCAGGAAAGAACATGTGAGCAAAAGGCCAGCAAAAGGCCAGGAACCGTAAAAA
GGCCGCGTTGCTGGCGTTTTTCCATAGGCTCCGCCCCCCTGACGAGCATCACAAAAATCGACGCTCAAGT
CAGAGGTGGCGAAACCCGACAGGACTATAAAGATACCAGGCGTTTCCCCCTGGAAGCTCCCTCGTGCGCT
CTCCTGTTCCGACCCTGCCGCTTACCGGATACCTGTCCGCCTTTCTCCCTTCGGGAAGCGTGGCGCTTTC
TCATAGCTCACGCTGTAGGTATCTCAGTTCGGTGTAGGTCGTTCGCTCCAAGCTGGGCTGTGTGCACGAA
CCCCCCGTTCAGCCCGACCGCTGCGCCTTATCCGGTAACTATCGTCTTGAGTCCAACCCGGTAAGACACG
ACTTATCGCCACTGGCAGCAGCCACTGGTAACAGGATTAGCAGAGCGAGGTATGTAGGCGGTGCTACAGA
GTTCTTGAAGTGGTGGCCTAACTACGGCTACACTAGAAGAACAGTATTTGGTATCTGCGCTCTGCTGAAG
CCAGTTACCTTCGGAAAAAGAGTTGGTAGCTCTTGATCCGGCAAACAAACCACCGCTGGTAGCGGTGGTT
TTTTTGTTTGCAAGCAGCAGATTACGCGCAGAAAAAAAGGATCTCAAGAAGATCCTTTGATCTTTTCTAC
GGGGTCTGACGCTCAGTGGAACGAAAACTCACGTTAAGGGATTTTGGTCATGAGATTATCAAAAAGGATC
TTCACCTAGATCCTTTTAAATTAAAAATGAAGTTTTAAATCAATCTAAAGTATATATGAGTAAACTTGGT
CTGACAGTTACCAATGCTTAATCAGTGAGGCACCTATCTCAGCGATCTGTCTATTTCGTTCATCCATAGT
TGCCTGACTCCCCGTCGTGTAGATAACTACGATACGGGAGGGCTTACCATCTGGCCCCAGTGCTGCAATG
ATACCGCGAGACCCACGCTCACCGGCTCCAGATTTATCAGCAATAAACCAGCCAGCCGGAAGGGCCGAGC
GCAGAAGTGGTCCTGCAACTTTATCCGCCTCCATCCAGTCTATTAATTGTTGCCGGGAAGCTAGAGTAAG
TAGTTCGCCAGTTAATAGTTTGCGCAACGTTGTTGCCATTGCTACAGGCATCGTGGTGTCACGCTCGTCG
TTTGGTATGGCTTCATTCAGCTCCGGTTCCCAACGATCAAGGCGAGTTACATGATCCCCCATGTTGTGCA
AAAAAGCGGTTAGCTCCTTCGGTCCTCCGATCGTTGTCAGAAGTAAGTTGGCCGCAGTGTTATCACTCAT
GGTTATGGCAGCACTGCATAATTCTCTTACTGTCATGCCATCCGTAAGATGCTTTTCTGTGACTGGTGAG
TACTCAACCAAGTCATTCTGAGAATAGTGTATGCGGCGACCGAGTTGCTCTTGCCCGGCGTCAATACGGG
ATAATACCGCGCCACATAGCAGAACTTTAAAAGTGCTCATCATTGGAAAACGTTCTTCGGGGCGAAAACT
CTCAAGGATCTTACCGCTGTTGAGATCCAGTTCGATGTAACCCACTCGTGCACCCAACTGATCTTCAGCA
TCTTTTACTTTCACCAGCGTTTCTGGGTGAGCAAAAACAGGAAGGCAAAATGCCGCAAAAAAGGGAATAA
GGGCGACACGGAAATGTTGAATACTCATACTCTTCCTTTTTCAATATTATTGAAGCATTTATCAGGGTTA
TTGTCTCATGAGCGGATACATATTTGAATGTATTTAGAAAAATAAACAAATAGGGGTTCCGCGCACATTT
CCCCGAAAAGTGCCACCTGACGTCGACGGATCGGGAGATCTCCCGATCCCCTATGGTGCACTCTCAGTAC
AATCTGCTCTGATGCCGCATAGTTAAGCCAGTATCTGCTCCCTGCTTGTGTGTTGGAGGTCGCTGAGTAG
TGCGCGAGCAAAATTTAAGCTACAACAAGGCAAGGCTTGACCGACAATTGCATGAAGAATCTGCTTAGGG
TTAGGCGTTTTGCGCTGCTTCGCGATGTACGGGCCAGATATACGCGTT
Features (pLannotate 1.2.2; 23 found; start..end, strand, type, name):
      1..380     +  enhancer       CMV enhancer: human cytomegalovirus immediate early enhancer
    381..584     +  promoter       CMV promoter: human cytomegalovirus (CMV) immediate early promoter
    580..613     +  LTR            5' LTR (truncated) (fragment): truncated 5' long terminal repeat (LTR) from HIV-1
    629..647     +  promoter       T7 promoter: promoter for bacteriophage T7 RNA polymerase
    751..2010    +  CDS            GSK3B: GSK3B_HUMAN - Experimental evidence at protein level: Swiss-Prot protein existence level 1. Constitutively active protein kinase that acts as a negative regulator in the hormonal control of glucose homeostasis, Wnt signaling and regulation of transcription factors and microtubules, by phosphorylating and inactivating glycogen synthase (GYS1 or GYS2), EIF2B, CTNNB1/beta-catenin, APC, AXIN1, DPYSL2/CRMP2, JUN, NFATC1/NFATC, MAPT/TAU and MACF1. Requires primed phosphorylation of the majority of its substrates. In skeletal muscle, contributes to insulin regulation of glycogen synthesis by phosphor
   2014..2039    +  CDS            3xHA (fragment): three tandem HA epitope tags
   2074..2090    +  misc_feature   MCS (fragment): pUC18/19 multiple cloning site
   2113..2131    -  promoter       SP6 promoter: promoter for bacteriophage SP6 RNA polymerase
   2157..2381    +  polyA_signal   bGH poly(A) signal: bovine growth hormone polyadenylation signal
   2385..2406    +  promoter       SV40 promoter (fragment): SV40 enhancer and early promoter
   2427..2855    +  rep_origin     f1 ori (sequence partly withheld): f1 bacteriophage origin of replication; arrow indicates direction of (+) strand synthesis
   2869..3198    +  promoter       SV40 promoter: SV40 enhancer and early promoter
   3265..4056    +  CDS            neo: KKA2_KLEPN - Also known as kan, nptII. Experimental evidence at protein level: Swiss-Prot protein existence level 1. Resistance to kanamycin, neomycin, paromomycin, ribostamycin, butirosin and gentamicin B. From Klebsiella pneumoniae.
   4080..4238    +  CDS            ble (fragment): BLE_KLEPN - Experimental evidence at protein level: Swiss-Prot protein existence level 1. Binding protein with a strong affinity to the bleomycin family of antibiotics. Binds to CL990; an antimitotic-antibiotic compound. From Klebsiella pneumoniae.
   4233..4354    +  polyA_signal   SV40 poly(A) signal: SV40 polyadenylation signal
   4427..4443    -  protein_bind   lac operator: The lac repressor binds to the lac operator to inhibit transcription in E. coli. This inhibition can be relieved by adding lactose or isopropyl-β-D-thiogalactopyranoside (IPTG). lac repressor encoded by lacI
   4451..4481    -  promoter       lac promoter: promoter for the E. coli lac operon
   4496..4517    -  protein_bind   CAP binding site: CAP binding activates transcription in the presence of cAMP. E. coli catabolite activator protein
   4530..4622    -  CDS            lacI (fragment): lac repressor; lacI; The lac repressor binds to the lac operator to inhibit transcription in E. coli. This inhibition can be relieved by adding lactose or isopropyl-β-D-thiogalactopyranoside (IPTG).
   4805..5393    -  rep_origin     ori: high-copy-number ColE1/pMB1/pBR322/pUC origin of replication
   5564..6424    -  CDS            AmpR: β-lactamase; bla; confers resistance to ampicillin, carbenicillin, and related antibiotics
   6425..6529    -  promoter       AmpR promoter: bla
   6588..6640    -  misc_feature   bom (fragment): basis of mobility region from pBR322
