[The description below was written by a language model from this plasmid's Addgene catalogue record and pLannotate feature annotations shown in this document.]
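Description:
GSK3beta (1015) is a mammalian expression plasmid of about 6.8 kb carrying the human glycogen synthase kinase 3 beta (GSK3B) coding sequence. The catalogue lists the backbone as unknown. The annotated layout nonetheless resembles a standard CMV-driven expression vector with a neomycin selection cassette: CMV enhancer/promoter, T7 promoter, insert, reverse-oriented SP6 promoter, bGH polyadenylation signal, f1 ori, SV40-driven neo, and a ColE1/pUC-type origin. In bacteria the plasmid is maintained through that origin and selected with ampicillin via the β-lactamase gene and its own promoter. The record describes it as low copy, although the annotated origin is of the type usually labelled high copy. The f1 origin would allow single-stranded DNA production.

The GSK3B open reading frame sits downstream of the human cytomegalovirus immediate early enhancer and promoter, which drive strong constitutive transcription in mammalian cells, and the bGH poly(A) signal terminates the transcript. Immediately after the coding sequence the annotation detects a short fragment matching an HA epitope. This suggests a C-terminal HA tag, probably a single copy rather than the full triple repeat, but the catalogue fields do not mention any tag. The flanking T7 and SP6 promoters can serve for in vitro transcription or as sequencing primer sites. A separate SV40 early promoter drives the neomycin phosphotransferase gene, ending in an SV40 poly(A) signal, which permits G418 selection of stably transfected cells. Several short hits (HIV-1 LTR, ble, lacI, bom, MCS fragments) are probably backbone remnants or annotation artefacts. The stated purpose is expression of human GSK3beta, and the associated work concerns GSK3beta phosphorylation of the KLF6 tumor suppressor.
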