Addgene plasmid #49491: GSK3beta (1015)
Purpose: expresses human Gsk3beta
Depositing lab: Scott Friedman. Depositing organization: Icahn School of Medicine at Mount Sinai. Publication: GSK3beta phosphorylation of the KLF6 tumor suppressor promotes its transactivation of p21. Lang UE, Kocabayoglu P, Cheng GZ, Ghiassi-Nejad Z, Munoz U, Vetter D, Eckstein DA, Hannivoort RA, Walsh MJ, Friedman SL. Oncogene. 2012 Oct 22. doi: 10.1038/onc.2012.457. PubMed 23085750.
Backbone
  Vector backbone: unknown
  Vector type: Mammalian Expression
Growth in bacteria
  Bacterial resistance: Ampicillin, 100 μg/mL
  Growth temperature: 37°C
  Growth strain: DH5alpha
  Copy number: Low Copy
Gene/Insert
  Gene/Insert name: GSK3beta (alt names: glycogen synthase kinase 3 beta; GSK3B)
  Species: H. sapiens (human)
  Entrez Gene: GSK3B
  Promoter: CMV
  Cloning method: Restriction Enzyme; 5′ cloning site unknown (unknown if destroyed); 3′ cloning site unknown (unknown if destroyed)
  Sequencing primers: 5′ T7
Terms and licenses: Academic/Nonprofit Terms; Industry Terms: Not Available to Industry
How to cite: GSK3beta (1015) was a gift from Scott Friedman (Addgene plasmid # 49491 ; http://n2t.net/addgene:49491 ; RRID:Addgene_49491)
