>Addgene plasmid #49491 | GSK3beta (1015) | addgene partial sequence | sequence record 79630 | T7 5'-TAATACGACTCACTATAGGG-3'
CTAGTAACGGCCGCCAGTGTGCTGGAATTCCGGAGGAAGGAAGGAAAAGGTGATTCGCGAAGAGAGTGAT
CATGTCAGGGCGGCCCAGAACCACCTCCTTTGCGGAGAGCTGCAAGCCGGTGCAGCAGCCTTCAGCTTTT
GGCAGCATGAAAGTTAGCAGAGACAAGGACGGCAGCAAGGTGACAACAGTGGTGGCAACTCCTGGGCAGG
GTCCAGACAGGCCACAAGAAGTCAGCTATACAGACACTAAAGTGATTGGAAATGGATCATTTGGTGTGGT
ATATCAAGCCAAACTTTGTGATTCAGGAGAACTGGTCGCCATCAAGAAAGTATTGCAGGACAAGAGATTT
AAGAATCGAGAGCTCCAGATCATGAGAAAGCTAGATCACTGTAACATAGTCCGATTGCGTTATTTCTTCT
ACTCCAGTGGTGAGAAGAAAGATGAGGTCTATCTTAATCTGGTGCTGGACTATGTTCCGGAAACAGTATA
CAGAGTTGCCAGACACTATAGTCGAGCCAAACAGACGCTCCCTGTGATTTATGTCAAGTTGTATATGTAT
CAGCTGTTCCGAAGTTTAGCCTATATCCATTCCTTTGGAATCTGCCATCGGGATATTAAACCGCAGAACC
TCTTGTTGGATCCTGATACTGCTGTATTAAAACTCTGTGACTTTGGAAGTGCAAAGCAGCTGGTCCGAGG
AGAACCCAATGTTTCGTATATCTGTTCTCGGTACTATAGGGCACCAGAGTTGATCTTTGGAGCCACTGAT
TATACCTCTAGTATAGATGTATGGTCTGCTGGCTGTGTGTTGGCTGAGCTGTTACTAGGACAACCAATAT
TTCCAGGGGATAGTGGTGTGGATCAGTTGGTAGAAATAATC
