>Addgene plasmid #49491 | GSK3beta (1015) | addgene partial sequence | sequence record 80384 | EBV-rev 5'-GTGGTTTGTCCAAACTCATC-3'
GAGCTTGGCGTAATCATGGTCATAGCTGTTTCCTGTGTGAAATTGTTATCCGCTCACAATTCCACACAAC
ATACGAGCCGGAAGCATAAAGTGTAAAGCCTGGGGTGCCTAATGAGTGAGCTAACTCACATTAATTGCGT
TGCGCTCACTGCCCGCTTTCCAGTCGGGAAACCTGTCGTGCCAGCTGCATTAATGAATCGGCCAACGCGC
GGGGAGAGGCGGTTTGCGTATTGGGCGCTCTTCCGCTTCCTCGCTCACTGACTCGCTGCGCTCGGTCGTT
CGGCTGCGGCGAGCGGTATCAGCTCACTCAAAGGCGGTAATACGGTTATCCACAGAATCAGGGGATAACG
CAGGAAAGAACATGTGAGCAAAAGGCCAGCAAAAGGCCAGGAACCGTAAAAAGGCCGCGTTGCTGGCGTT
TTTCCATAGGCTCCGCCCCCCTGACGAGCATCACAAAAATCGACGCTCAAGTCAGAGGTGGCGAAACCCG
ACAGGACTATAAAGATACCAGGCGTTTCCCCCTGGAAGCTCCCTCGTGCGCTCTCCTGTTCCGACCCTGC
CGCTTACCGGATACCTGTCCGCCTTTCTCCCTTCGGGAAGCGTGGCGCTTTCTCATAGCTCACGCTGTAG
GTATCTCAGTTCGGTGTAGGTCGTTCGCTCCAAGCTGGGCTGTGTGCACGAACCCCCCGTTCAGCCCGAC
CGCTGCGCCTTATCCGGTAACTATCGTCTTGAGTCCAACCCGGTAAGACACGACTTATCGCCACTGGCAG
CAGCCACTGGTAACAGGATTAGCAGAGCGAGGTATGTAGGCGGTGCTACAGAGTTCTTGAAGTGGTGGCC
TAACTACGGCTACACTAGAAGAACAGTATTTGGTATCTGCGCTCTGCTGAAGCCAGTTACCTTCGGAAAA
AGAGTTGGTAGCTCTTGATCCGGCAA
